>Addgene plasmid #69462 | pJBL-RNAINS4-C24A | depositor full sequence | sequence record 122576 | pJBL-RNAINS4-C24A sequence 3126 bps
GAATTCGAATTTGACAGCTAGCTCAGTCCTAGGTATAATACTAGTGCCAAAAATCAATAAGGAGACAAAA
AGATGTGCGAACTCGATGCTAGCAAAGGAGAAGAACTTTTCACTGGAGTTGTCCCAATTCTTGTTGAATT
AGATGGTGATGTTAATGGGCACAAATTTTCTGTCCGTGGAGAGGGTGAAGGTGATGCTACAAACGGAAAA
CTCACCCTTAAATTTATTTGCACTACTGGAAAACTACCTGTTCCGTGGCCAACACTTGTCACTACTCTGA
CCTATGGTGTTCAATGCTTTTCCCGTTATCCGGATCACATGAAACGGCATGACTTTTTCAAGAGTGCCAT
GCCCGAAGGTTATGTACAGGAACGCACTATATCTTTCAAAGATGACGGGACCTACAAGACGCGTGCTGAA
GTCAAGTTTGAAGGTGATACCCTTGTTAATCGTATCGAGTTAAAGGGTATTGATTTTAAAGAAGATGGAA
ACATTCTTGGACACAAACTCGAGTACAACTTTAACTCACACAATGTATACATCACGGCAGACAAACAAAA
GAATGGAATCAAAGCTAACTTCAAAATTCGCCACAACGTTGAAGATGGTTCCGTTCAACTAGCAGACCAT
TATCAACAAAATACTCCAATTGGCGATGGCCCTGTCCTTTTACCAGACAACCATTACCTGTCGACACAAT
CTGTCCTTTCGAAAGATCCCAACGAAAAGCGTGACCACATGGTCCTTCTTGAGTTTGTAACTGCTGCTGG
GATTACACATGGCATGGATGAGCTCTACAAATAAGGATCCAAACTCGAGTAAGGATCTCCAGGCATCAAA
TAAAACGAAAGGCTCAGTCGAAAGACTGGGCCTTTCGTTTTATCTGTTGTTTGTCGGTGAACGCTCTCTA
CTAGAGTCACACTGGCTCACCTTCGGGTGGGCCTTTCTGCGTTTATACCTAGGGTACGGGTTTTGCCTGC
AGTTGATCGGGCACGTAAGAGGTTCCAACTTTCACCATAATGAAATAAGATCACTACCGGGCGTATTTTT
TGAGTTATCGAGATTTTCAGGAGCTAAGGAAGCTAAAATGGAGAAAAAAATCACTGGATATACCACCGTT
GATATATCCCAATGGCATCGTAAAGAACATTTTGAGGCATTTCAGTCAGTTGCTCAATGTACCTATAACC
AGACCGTTCAGCTGGATATTACGGCCTTTTTAAAGACCGTAAAGAAAAATAAGCACAAGTTTTATCCGGC
CTTTATTCACATTCTTGCCCGCCTGATGAATGCTCATCCGGAATTTCGTATGGCAATGAAAGACGGTGAG
CTGGTGATATGGGATAGTGTTCACCCTTGTTACACCGTTTTCCATGAGCAAACTGAAACGTTTTCATCGC
TCTGGAGTGAATACCACGACGATTTCCGGCAGTTTCTACACATATATTCGCAAGATGTGGCGTGTTACGG
TGAAAACCTGGCCTATTTCCCTAAAGGGTTTATTGAGAATATGTTTTTCGTCTCAGCCAATCCCTGGGTG
AGTTTCACCAGTTTTGATTTAAACGTGGCCAATATGGACAACTTCTTCGCCCCCGTTTTCACCATGGGCA
AATATTATACGCAAGGCGACAAGGTGCTGATGCCGCTGGCGATTCAGGTTCATCATGCCGTTTGTGATGG
CTTCCATGTCGGCAGAATGCTTAATGAATTACAACAGTACTGCGATGAGTGGCAGGGCGGGGCGTAATTT
GATATCGAGCTCGCTTGGACTCCTGTTGATAGATCCAGTAATGACCTCAGAACTCCATCTGGATTTGTTC
AGAACGCTCGGTTGCCGCCGGGCGTTTTTTATTGGTGAGAATCCAAGCCTCCGATCAACGTCTCATTTTC
GCCAAAAGTTGGCCCAGGGCTTCCCGGTATCAACAGGGACACCAGGATTTATTTATTCTGCGAAGTGATC
TTCCGTCACAGGTATTTATTCGGCGCAAAGTGCGTCGGGTGATGCTGCCAACTTACTGATTTAGTGTATG
ATGGTGTTTTTGAGGTGCTCCAGTGGCTTCTGTTTCTATCAGCTGTCCCTCCTGTTCAGCTACTGACGGG
GTGGTGCGTAACGGCAAAAGCACCGCCGGACATCAGCGCTAGCGGAGTGTATACTGGCTTACTATGTTGG
CACTGATGAGGGTGTCAGTGAAGTGCTTCATGTGGCAGGAGAAAAAAGGCTGCACCGGTGCGTCAGCAGA
ATATGTGATACAGGATATATTCCGCTTCCTCGCTCACTGACTCGCTACGCTCGGTCGTTCGACTGCGGCG
AGCGGAAATGGCTTACGAACGGGGCGGAGATTTCCTGGAAGATGCCAGGAAGATACTTAACAGGGAAGTG
AGAGGGCCGCGGCAAAGCCGTTTTTCCATAGGCTCCGCCCCCCTGACAAGCATCACGAAATCTGACGCTC
AAATCAGTGGTGGCGAAACCCGACAGGACTATAAAGATACCAGGCGTTTCCCCCTGGCGGCTCCCTCGTG
CGCTCTCCTGTTCCTGCCTTTCGGTTTACCGGTGTCATTCCGCTGTTATGGCCGCGTTTGTCTCATTCCA
CGCCTGACACTCAGTTCCGGGTAGGCAGTTCGCTCCAAGCTGGACTGTATGCACGAACCCCCCGTTCAGT
CCGACCGCTGCGCCTTATCCGGTAACTATCGTCTTGAGTCCAACCCGGAAAGACATGCAAAAGCACCACT
GGCAGCAGCCACTGGTAATTGATTTAGAGGAGTTAGTCTTGAAGTCATGCGCCGGTTAAGGCTAAACTGA
AAGGACAAGTTTTGGTGACTGCGCTCCTCCAAGCCAGTTACCTCGGTTCAAAGAGTTGGTAGCTCAGAGA
ACCTTCGAAAAACCGCCCTGCAAGGCGGTTTTTTCGTTTTCAGAGCAAGAGATTACGCGCAGACCAAAAC
GATCTCAAGAAGATCATCTTATTAATCAGATAAAATATTTCTAGATTTCAGTGCAATTTATCTCTTCAAA
TGTAGCACCTGAAGTCAGCCCCATACGATATAAGTTGTAATTCTCATGTTTGACAGCTTATCATCGATAA
GCTTCCGATGGCGCGCCGAGAGGCTTTACACTTTATGCTTCCGGCT
Features (pLannotate 1.2.2; 12 found; start..end, strand, type, name):
     11..45      +  promoter       J23119(SpeI) promoter: bacterial promoter (Registry of Standard Biological Parts BBa J23119) modified to end with an SpeI site
     91..801     +  CDS            Superfolder GFP: Superfolder GFP is a basic (constitutively fluorescent) green fluorescent protein published in 2005, derived from Aequorea victoria. It is reported to be a very rapidly-maturing weak dimer.
    837..908     +  terminator     rrnB T1 terminator: transcription terminator T1 from the E. coli rrnB gene
    924..951     +  terminator     T7Te terminator: phage T7 early transcription terminator
    990..1087    +  promoter       cat promoter: promoter of the E. coli cat gene encoding chloramphenicol acetyltransferase
   1088..1744    +  CDS            cat: CAT_ECOLX - Experimental evidence at protein level: Swiss-Prot protein existence level 1. This enzyme is an effector of chloramphenicol resistance in bacteria. From Escherichia coli. This protein is used as a marker in many commonly used cloning vectors, such as pACYC184.
   1768..1862    +  terminator     lambda t0 terminator: transcription terminator from phage lambda
   1998..2141    +  mobile_element IS1 (fragment): prokaryotic transposable element IS1
   2260..2315    -  rep_origin     RSF ori (fragment): Plasmids containing the RSF 1030 origin of replication can be propagated in E. coli cells that contain additional plasmids with compatible origins.
   2403..2948    -  rep_origin     p15A ori: Plasmids containing the medium-copy-number p15A origin of replication can be propagated in E. coli cells that contain a second plasmid with the ColE1 origin.
   3060..3084    +  promoter       tet promoter (fragment): E. coli promoter for tetracycline efflux protein gene
   3105..3126    +  promoter       lac UV5 promoter (fragment): E. coli lac promoter with an "up" mutation
