[The description below was written by a language model from this plasmid's Addgene catalogue record and pLannotate feature annotations shown in this document.]
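Description:
pJBL-RNAINS4-C24A is a small (about 3.1 kb) bacterial expression plasmid on a custom backbone, built for synthetic biology work in E. coli. It replicates from a p15A origin, which the catalogue entry lists as low copy and which is compatible with ColE1-type plasmids, so it can be maintained alongside a second plasmid in the same cell. Selection is by chloramphenicol, through a cat gene driven by its own promoter and followed by the lambda t0 terminator. The automated annotation also flags short fragments of IS1, an RSF origin, and tet and lac UV5 promoters. These are partial matches in the backbone and probably leftover or coincidental similarities rather than working parts.

The payload is a single reporter cassette. The strong constitutive J23119 promoter (the variant ending in an SpeI site) drives a transcript whose 5' untranslated region is a mutated form of RNA-IN from the IS10 antisense system, specifically the synthetic S4 variant carrying an additional C24A substitution. This leader is not annotated separately, but it presumably lies in the short gap between the promoter and the superfolder GFP coding sequence. The rrnB T1 and T7Te terminators close the unit. In the IS10 system, RNA-IN contains the translation initiation region and is repressed when a complementary antisense RNA (RNA-OUT) pairs with it, so GFP fluorescence reports how well the leader permits translation. According to the record, the construct places sfGFP under control of this variant UTR, and the associated work concerned characterising cellular RNA structure and function together by in-cell SHAPE-Seq. The record does not describe the effect of the C24A change.
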