Addgene plasmid #69462: pJBL-RNAINS4-C24A
Purpose: RNA-IN S4 C24A variant 5' UTR sequence controlling expression of superfolder GFP (UTR sequence from Mutalik et al., Nat. Chem. Biol., 2012)
Depositing lab: Julius Lucks. Depositing organization: Cornell University. Publication: Simultaneous characterization of cellular RNA structure and function with in-cell SHAPE-Seq. Watters KE, Abbott TR, Lucks JB. Nucleic Acids Res. 2015 Sep 8. pii: gkv879. 10.1093/nar/gkv879 PubMed 26350218.
Backbone
  Vector backbone: custom
  Backbone manufacturer: N/A
  Backbone size w/o insert (bp): 2200
  Total vector size (bp): 3100
  Vector type: Bacterial Expression, Synthetic Biology
Growth in bacteria
  Bacterial resistance: Chloramphenicol, 25 μg/mL
  Growth temperature: 37°C
  Growth strain: DH5alpha
  Copy number: Low Copy
Gene/Insert
  Gene/Insert name: RNA-IN S4 with C24A mutation (alt name: IS10 (mutated S4 variant))
  Species: Synthetic
  Insert size (bp): 900
  Mutation: C24A and mutations for S4 variant (from wt)
  Promoter: J23119
  Cloning method: Unknown
  Sequencing primers: 5′ aaatgtagcacctgaagtcagcccc
Terms and licenses: Academic/Nonprofit Terms; Industry Terms: Not Available to Industry
Depositor comments: Mutated from sequence obtained from Arkin Lab (UC Berkeley)
How to cite: pJBL-RNAINS4-C24A was a gift from Julius Lucks (Addgene plasmid # 69462 ; http://n2t.net/addgene:69462 ; RRID:Addgene_69462)
