>Addgene plasmid #69462 | pJBL-RNAINS4-C24A | addgene partial sequence | sequence record 124705 | p15A-F 5'-gattacgcgcagaccaaaac-3'
TCTTATTAATCAGATAAAATATTTCTAGATTTCAGTGCAATTTATCTCTTCAAATGTAGCACCTGAAGTC
AGCCCCATACGATATAAGTTGTAATTCTCATGTTTGACAGCTTATCATCGATAAGCTTCCGATGGCGCGC
CGAGAGGCTTTACACTTTATGCTTCCGGCTGAATTCGAATTTGACAGCTAGCTCAGTCCTAGGTATAATA
CTAGTGCCAAAAATCAATAAGGAGACAAAAAGATGTGCGAACTCGATGCTAGCAAAGGAGAAGAACTTTT
CACTGGAGTTGTCCCAATTCTTGTTGAATTAGATGGTGATGTTAATGGGCACAAATTTTCTGTCCGTGGA
GAGGGTGAAGGTGATGCTACAAACGGAAAACTCACCCTTAAATTTATTTGCACTACTGGAAAACTACCTG
TTCCGTGGCCAACACTTGTCACTACTCTGACCTATGGTGTTCAATGCTTTTCCCGTTATCCGGATCACAT
GAAACGGCATGACTTTTTCAAGAGTGCCATGCCCGAAGGTTATGTACAGGAACGCACTATATCTTTCAAA
GATGACGGGACCTACAAGACGCGTGCTGAAGTCAAGTTTGAAGGTGATACCCTTGTTAATCGTATCGAGT
TAAAGGGTATTGATTTTAAAGAAGATGGAAACATTCTTGGACACAAACTCGAGTACAACTTTAACTCACA
CAATGTATACATCACGGCAGACAAACAAAAGAATGGAATCAAAGCTAACTTCAAAATTCGCCACAACGTT
GAAGATGGTTCCGTTCAACTAGCAGACCATTATCAACAAAATACTCCAATTGGCGATGGCCCTGTCCTTT
TAC
