>Addgene plasmid #69462 | pJBL-RNAINS4-C24A | addgene partial sequence | sequence record 124706 | pRJPaph-R1 5'-GGAAATCGTCGTGGTATTCAc-3'
ACGTTTCAGTTTGCTCATGGAAAACGGTGTAACAAGGGTGAACACTATCCCATATCACCAGCTCACCGTC
TTTCATTGCCATACGAAATTCCGGATGAGCATTCATCAGGCGGGCAAGAATGTGAATAAAGGCCGGATAA
AACTTGTGCTTATTTTTCTTTACGGTCTTTAAAAAGGCCGTAATATCCAGCTGAACGGTCTGGTTATAGG
TACATTGAGCAACTGACTGAAATGCCTCAAAATGTTCTTTACGATGCCATTGGGATATATCAACGGTGGT
ATATCCAGTGATTTTTTTCTCCATTTTAGCTTCCTTAGCTCCTGAAAATCTCGATAACTCAAAAAATACG
CCCGGTAGTGATCTTATTTCATTATGGTGAAAGTTGGAACCTCTTACGTGCCCGATCAACTGCAGGCAAA
ACCCGTACCCTAGGTATAAACGCAGAAAGGCCCACCCGAAGGTGAGCCAGTGTGACTCTAGTAGAGAGCG
TTCACCGACAAACAACAGATAAAACGAAAGGCCCAGTCTTTCGACTGAGCCTTTCGTTTTATTTGATGCC
TGGAGATCCTTACTCGAGTTTGGATCCTTATTTGTAGAGCTCATCCATGCCATGTGTAATCCCAGCAGCA
GTTACAAACTCAAGAAGGACCATGTGGTCACGCTTTTCGTTGGGATCTTTCGAAAGGACAGATTGTGTCG
ACAGGTAATGGTTGTCTGGTAAAAGGACAGGGCCATCGCCAATTGGAGTATTTTGTTGATAATGGTCTGC
TAGTTGAACGGAACCATCTTCAACGTTGTGGCGAATTTTGAAGTTAGCTTTGATTCCATTCTTTTGTTTG
TCTGCCGTGATGTATACATTGTGTGAGTTAAAGTTGTACTCGAGTTTGTGTCCAAGAATGTTTCCATCTT
CTTTAAAATCAATACCCTTTAACTCGATACGATTAACAAGGGTATCACCTTCA
